Addgene plasmid #83234: pGEN6-Ubc5 Sc
Purpose: pHis-par2-UbHs/Ubc5Sc/ Uba1Ta
Depositing lab: Gali Prag. Depositing organization: Tel Aviv University. Publication: A bacterial genetic selection system for ubiquitylation cascade discovery. Levin-Kravets O, Tanner N, Shohat N, Attali I, Keren-Kaplan T, Shusterman A, Artzi S, Varvak A, Reshef Y, Shi X, Zucker O, Baram T, Katina C, Pilzer I, Ben-Aroya S, Prag G. Nat Methods. 2016 Nov;13(11):945-952. doi: 10.1038/nmeth.4003. Epub 2016 Oct 3. PubMed 27694912.
Backbone
  Vector backbone: pHIS parallele 2
  Backbone size w/o insert (bp): 5289
  Total vector size (bp): 5780
  Modifications to backbone: The pND-Ub vector is based on a modified pZE21 vector, contacting the pLtetO-1. cDNAs were amplified by polymerase chain reaction (PCR), digested and sub-cloned into the vectors. The mouse cDNA of the nDHFR fragment (residues 1-108) was PCR-amplified and sub-cloned between the KpnI and PacI sites (the PacI site was inserted into the vector by PCR) into the pZE21 vector. Then a flexible linker (Figure 4) was constructed a using two-step PCR method and digested with PacI and NotI (the NotI site was inserted into the vector by PCR) and cloned into the vector downstream to the pLtetO1-nDHFR. Ubiquitylation apparatus cassettes containing a His6-Ub-E2-E1 were PCR-amplified from pGEN plasmids expressing different E2s or Ub mutants (Keren-Kaplan et al, 2011) and sub-cloned as fusion to the C-terminus of the nDHFR-linker1 into the NotI and AvrII endonuclease recognition sites.
  Vector type: Bacterial Expression
Growth in bacteria
  Bacterial resistance: Kanamycin, 50 μg/mL
  Growth temperature: 37°C
  Growth strain: DH5alpha
  Copy number: Unknown
Gene/Insert 1
  Gene/Insert name: Ubiqutin (alt name: Ubq)
  Species: H. sapiens (human)
  Insert size (bp): 231
  Entrez Gene: UBC (a.k.a. HMG20)
  Tag / fusion protein: His (N terminal on insert)
Gene/Insert 2
  Gene/Insert name: Ubc 5 (alt name: Uba1 Ta)
  Species: S. cerevisiae (budding yeast)
  Insert size (bp): 447
  Entrez Gene: UBC5 (a.k.a. YDR059C)
Gene/Insert 3
  Gene/Insert name: Uba 1
  Species: Triticum aestivum
  Insert size (bp): 3156
Terms and licenses: Academic/Nonprofit Terms; Industry Terms: Not Available to Industry
How to cite: pGEN6-Ubc5 Sc was a gift from Gali Prag (Addgene plasmid # 83234 ; http://n2t.net/addgene:83234 ; RRID:Addgene_83234)
