[The description below was written by a language model from this plasmid's Addgene catalogue record and pLannotate feature annotations shown in this document.]
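Description:
pGEN6-Ubc5 Sc is a bacterial expression plasmid built on the pHis-parallel 2 backbone, a pET-type T7 vector, and carries a three-gene ubiquitylation cassette for reconstituting the early steps of the ubiquitin cascade in E. coli. It replicates from a ColE1/pBR322-type origin accompanied by the bom region and the rop gene, which moderates copy number. It also has an f1 origin and is selected with kanamycin through an aph(3')-Ia gene. A lacI gene with its own promoter supplies the repressor. Short tetracycline-resistance fragments flanking lacI are backbone remnants, not functional markers.

Expression is driven by a T7 promoter with an adjacent lac operator and the T7 gene 10 ribosome binding site, so it requires a host supplying T7 RNA polymerase and is IPTG-inducible. The first reading frame encodes human ubiquitin with an N-terminal His tag and a TEV protease cleavage site. It is followed by separate coding regions for the S. cerevisiae E2 conjugating enzyme Ubc5 and the wheat (Triticum aestivum) E1 activating enzyme Uba1, apparently arranged as a polycistronic unit ending at the T7 terminator. Vector-derived His-tag and T7 gene 10 fragments lie after Uba1. Co-expressing ubiquitin, E1 and E2 lets bacteria charge and transfer tagged ubiquitin, and the associated publication used such cassettes in a bacterial genetic selection system for ubiquitylation.

Several catalogue details do not match the sequences. Both sequence records are about 9.7 kb, not the listed 5.8 kb total. The backbone-modification text describes a pZE21/pLtetO-1 nDHFR fusion vector, and none of those elements are annotated here. That text describes derivative vectors that received cassettes from the pGEN plasmids. The two sequence records also differ in the orientation of the kanamycin resistance segment.
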