Features (pLannotate 1.2.2; 24 found; start..end, strand, type, name):
     12..440     +  rep_origin     f1 ori (sequence partly withheld): f1 bacteriophage origin of replication; arrow indicates direction of (+) strand synthesis
    493..561     +  promoter       AmpR promoter (fragment): bla
    700..1515    +  CDS            KanR: aminoglycoside phosphotransferase; aph(3')-Ia; confers resistance to kanamycin in bacteria or G418 (Geneticin®) in eukaryotes
   1656..1802    +  CDS            TRA2_ECOLX (fragment): Protein predicted: Swiss-Prot protein existence level 4. Required for transposition of transposon Tn903. From Escherichia coli.
   2012..2600    +  rep_origin     ori: high-copy-number ColE1/pMB1/pBR322/pUC origin of replication
   2786..2925    -  misc_feature   bom: basis of mobility region from pBR322
   3027..3218    -  CDS            rop: Rop protein, which maintains plasmids at low copy number; rop
   3235..3615    +  CDS            YPB1_ECOLX: Protein predicted: Swiss-Prot protein existence level 4. From Escherichia coli.
   3687..3978    -  CDS            TcR (fragment): tetracycline efflux protein; tet; confers resistance to tetracycline
   3993..4014    -  protein_bind   CAP binding site: CAP binding activates transcription in the presence of cAMP. E. coli catabolite activator protein
   4027..5109    -  CDS            lacI: lac repressor; lacI; The lac repressor binds to the lac operator to inhibit transcription in E. coli. This inhibition can be relieved by adding lactose or isopropyl-β-D-thiogalactopyranoside (IPTG).
   5110..5187    -  promoter       lacI promoter: lacI
   5195..5474    -  CDS            TcR (fragment): tetracycline efflux protein; tet; confers resistance to tetracycline
   5496..5514    +  promoter       T7 promoter: promoter for bacteriophage T7 RNA polymerase
   5515..5539    +  protein_bind   lac operator: The lac repressor binds to the lac operator to inhibit transcription in E. coli. This inhibition can be relieved by adding lactose or isopropyl-β-D-thiogalactopyranoside (IPTG). lac repressor encoded by lacI
   5554..5576    +  RBS            RBS: efficient ribosome binding site from bacteriophage T7 gene 10 (Olins and Rangwala, 1989)
   5594..5613    +  CDS            8xHis (fragment): 8xHis affinity tag
   5635..5655    +  CDS            TEV site: tobacco etch virus (TEV) protease recognition and cleavage site
   5668..5895    +  CDS            UBIQ_CERCA: Experimental evidence at protein level: Swiss-Prot protein existence level 1. Ubiquitin exists either covalently attached to another protein, or free (unanchored). When covalently bound, it is conjugated to target proteins via an isopeptide bond either as a monomer (monoubiquitin), a polymer linked via different Lys residues of the ubiquitin (polyubiquitin chains) or a linear polymer linked via the initiator Met of the ubiquitin (linear polyubiquitin chains). Polyubiquitin chains, when attached to a target protein, have different functions depending on the Lys residue of the ubiquitin that is
   5919..6362    +  CDS            UBC5: UBC5_YEAST - Experimental evidence at protein level: Swiss-Prot protein existence level 1. Catalyzes the covalent attachment of ubiquitin to other proteins. Mediates the selective degradation of short-lived and abnormal proteins. From Saccharomyces cerevisiae (strain ATCC 204508 / S288c) (Baker's yeast).
   6396..9548    +  CDS            UBA1: UBE11_WHEAT - Experimental evidence at protein level: Swiss-Prot protein existence level 1. Activates ubiquitin by first adenylating its C-terminal glycine residue with ATP, and thereafter linking this residue to the side chain of a cysteine residue in E1, yielding a ubiquitin-E1 thioester and free AMP. From Triticum aestivum (Wheat).
   9579..9596    +  CDS            9xHis (fragment): 9xHis affinity tag
   9606..9655    +  CDS            SET1 (fragment): solubility-enhancement tag derived from T7 phage gene 10B
   9663..9710    +  terminator     T7 terminator: transcription terminator for bacteriophage T7 RNA polymerase
>Addgene plasmid #83234 | pGEN6-Ubc5 Sc | addgene full sequence | sequence record 488635 | Addgene NGS Result
TGGCGAATGGG
[124 nt withheld, positions 12-135]
C
[91 nt withheld, positions 137-227]
A
[49 nt withheld, positions 229-277]
CCTTTGACGTTGGAGTCCACGTTCTTT
[37 nt withheld, positions 305-341]
ACCCTATCTCGGTCTATTCTTTTGATTTATAAGGGATTTTGCCGATTTCGGCCTATTGGTTAAAAAATGA
GCTGATTTAACAAAAATTTAACGCGAATTTTAACAAAATATTAACGCTTACAATTTAGGTGGCACTTTTC
GGGGAAATGTGCGCGGAACCCCTATTTGTTTATTTTTCTAAATACATTCAAATATGTATCCGCTCATGAG
ACAATAACCCGATCCGTCGACCTGCAGGGGGGGGGGGGAAAGCCACGTTGTGTCTCAAAATCTCTGATGT
TACATTGCACAAGATAAAAATATATCATCATGAACAATAAAACTGTCTGCTTACATAAACAGTAATACAA
GGGGTGTTATGAGCCATATTCAACGGGAAACGTCTTGCTCGAGGCCGCGATTAAATTCCAACATGGATGC
TGATTTATATGGGTATAAATGGGCTCGCGATAATGTCGGGCAATCAGGTGCGACAATCTATCGATTGTAT
GGGAAGCCCGATGCGCCAGAGTTGTTTCTGAAACATGGCAAAGGTAGCGTTGCCAATGATGTTACAGATG
AGATGGTCAGACTAAACTGGCTGACGGAATTTATGCCTCTTCCGACCATCAAGCATTTTATCCGTACTCC
TGATGATGCATGGTTACTCACCACTGCGATCCCCGGGAAAACAGCATTCCAGGTATTAGAAGAATATCCT
GATTCAGGTGAAAATATTGTTGATGCGCTGGCAGTGTTCCTGCGCCGGTTGCATTCGATTCCTGTTTGTA
ATTGTCCTTTTAACAGCGATCGCGTATTTCGTCTCGCTCAGGCGCAATCACGAATGAATAACGGTTTGGT
TGATGCGAGTGATTTTGATGACGAGCGTAATGGCTGGCCTGTTGAACAAGTCTGGAAAGAAATGCATAAG
CTTTTGCCATTCTCACCGGATTCAGTCGTCACTCATGGTGATTTCTCACTTGATAACCTTATTTTTGACG
AGGGGAAATTAATAGGTTGTATTGATGTTGGACGAGTCGGAATCGCAGACCGATACCAGGATCTTGCCAT
CCTATGGAACTGCCTCGGTGAGTTTTCTCCTTCATTACAGAAACGGCTTTTTCAAAAATATGGTATTGAT
AATCCTGATATGAATAAATTGCAGTTTCATTTGATGCTCGATGAGTTTTTCTAATCAGAATTGGTTAATT
GGTTGTAACACTGGCAGAGCATTACGCTGACTTGACGGGACGGCGGCTTTGTTGAATAAATCGAACTTTT
GCTGAGTTGAAGGATCAGATCACGCATCTTCCCGACAACGCAGACCGTTCCGTGGCAAAGCAAAAGTTCA
AAATCACCAACTGGTCCACCTACAACAAAGCTCTCATCAACCGTGGCTCCCTCACTTTCTGGCTGGATGA
TGGGGCGATTCAGGCCTGGTATGAGTCAGCAACACCTTCTTCACGAGGCAGACCTCAGCGCCCCCCCCCC
CCTGCAGGTCGACGGATCAAGCATTGGTAACTGTCAGACCAAGTTTACTCATATATACTTTAGATTGATT
TAAAACTTCATTTTTAATTTAAAAGGATCTAGGTGAAGATCCTTTTTGATAATCTCATGACCAAAATCCC
TTAACGTGAGTTTTCGTTCCACTGAGCGTCAGACCCCGTAGAAAAGATCAAAGGATCTTCTTGAGATCCT
TTTTTTCTGCGCGTAATCTGCTGCTTGCAAACAAAAAAACCACCGCTACCAGCGGTGGTTTGTTTGCCGG
ATCAAGAGCTACCAACTCTTTTTCCGAAGGTAACTGGCTTCAGCAGAGCGCAGATACCAAATACTGTCCT
TCTAGTGTAGCCGTAGTTAGGCCACCACTTCAAGAACTCTGTAGCACCGCCTACATACCTCGCTCTGCTA
ATCCTGTTACCAGTGGCTGCTGCCAGTGGCGATAAGTCGTGTCTTACCGGGTTGGACTCAAGACGATAGT
TACCGGATAAGGCGCAGCGGTCGGGCTGAACGGGGGGTTCGTGCACACAGCCCAGCTTGGAGCGAACGAC
CTACACCGAACTGAGATACCTACAGCGTGAGCTATGAGAAAGCGCCACGCTTCCCGAAGGGAGAAAGGCG
GACAGGTATCCGGTAAGCGGCAGGGTCGGAACAGGAGAGCGCACGAGGGAGCTTCCAGGGGGAAACGCCT
GGTATCTTTATAGTCCTGTCGGGTTTCGCCACCTCTGACTTGAGCGTCGATTTTTGTGATGCTCGTCAGG
GGGGCGGAGCCTATGGAAAAACGCCAGCAACGCGGCCTTTTTACGGTTCCTGGCCTTTTGCTGGCCTTTT
GCTCACATGTTCTTTCCTGCGTTATCCCCTGATTCTGTGGATAACCGTATTACCGCCTTTGAGTGAGCTG
ATACCGCTCGCCGCAGCCGAACGACCGAGCGCAGCGAGTCAGTGAGCGAGGAAGCGGAAGAGCGCCTGAT
GCGGTATTTTCTCCTTACGCATCTGTGCGGTATTTCACACCGCAATGGTGCACTCTCAGTACAATCTGCT
CTGATGCCGCATAGTTAAGCCAGTATACACTCCGCTATCGCTACGTGACTGGGTCATGGCTGCGCCCCGA
CACCCGCCAACACCCGCTGACGCGCCCTGACGGGCTTGTCTGCTCCCGGCATCCGCTTACAGACAAGCTG
TGACCGTCTCCGGGAGCTGCATGTGTCAGAGGTTTTCACCGTCATCACCGAAACGCGCGAGGCAGCTGCG
GTAAAGCTCATCAGCGTGGTCGTGAAGCGATTCACAGATGTCTGCCTGTTCATCCGCGTCCAGCTCGTTG
AGTTTCTCCAGAAGCGTTAATGTCTGGCTTCTGATAAAGCGGGCCATGTTAAGGGCGGTTTTTTCCTGTT
TGGTCACTGATGCCTCCGTGTAAGGGGGATTTCTGTTCATGGGGGTAATGATACCGATGAAACGAGAGAG
GATGCTCACGATACGGGTTACTGATGATGAACATGCCCGGTTACTGGAACGTTGTGAGGGTAAACAACTG
GCGGTATGGATGCGGCGGGACCAGAGAAAAATCACTCAGGGTCAATGCCAGCGCTTCGTTAATACAGATG
TAGGTGTTCCACAGGGTAGCCAGCAGCATCCTGCGATGCAGATCCGGAACATAATGGTGCAGGGCGCTGA
CTTCCGCGTTTCCAGACTTTACGAAACACGGAAACCGAAGACCATTCATGTTGTTGCTCAGGTCGCAGAC
GTTTTGCAGCAGCAGTCGCTTCACGTTCGCTCGCGTATCGGTGATTCATTCTGCTAACCAGTAAGGCAAC
CCCGCCAGCCTAGCCGGGTCCTCAACGACAGGAGCACGATCATGCGCACCCGTGGGGCCGCCATGCCGGC
GATAATGGCCTGCTTCTCGCCGAAACGTTTGGTGGCGGGACCAGTGACGAAGGCTTGAGCGAGGGCGTGC
AAGATTCCGAATACCGCAAGCGACAGGCCGATCATCGTCGCGCTCCAGCGAAAGCGGTCCTCGCCGAAAA
TGACCCAGAGCGCTGCCGGCACCTGTCCTACGAGTTGCATGATAAAGAAGACAGTCATAAGTGCGGCGAC
GATAGTCATGCCCCGCGCCCACCGGAAGGAGCTGACTGGGTTGAAGGCTCTCAAGGGCATCGGTCGAGAT
CCCGGTGCCTAATGAGTGAGCTAACTTACATTAATTGCGTTGCGCTCACTGCCCGCTTTCCAGTCGGGAA
ACCTGTCGTGCCAGCTGCATTAATGAATCGGCCAACGCGCGGGGAGAGGCGGTTTGCGTATTGGGCGCCA
GGGTGGTTTTTCTTTTCACCAGTGAGACGGGCAACAGCTGATTGCCCTTCACCGCCTGGCCCTGAGAGAG
TTGCAGCAAGCGGTCCACGCTGGTTTGCCCCAGCAGGCGAAAATCCTGTTTGATGGTGGTTAACGGCGGG
ATATAACATGAGCTGTCTTCGGTATCGTCGTATCCCACTACCGAGATATCCGCACCAACGCGCAGCCCGG
ACTCGGTAATGGCGCGCATTGCGCCCAGCGCCATCTGATCGTTGGCAACCAGCATCGCAGTGGGAACGAT
GCCCTCATTCAGCATTTGCATGGTTTGTTGAAAACCGGACATGGCACTCCAGTCGCCTTCCCGTTCCGCT
ATCGGCTGAATTTGATTGCGAGTGAGATATTTATGCCAGCCAGCCAGACGCAGACGCGCCGAGACAGAAC
TTAATGGGCCCGCTAACAGCGCGATTTGCTGGTGACCCAATGCGACCAGATGCTCCACGCCCAGTCGCGT
ACCGTCTTCATGGGAGAAAATAATACTGTTGATGGGTGTCTGGTCAGAGACATCAAGAAATAACGCCGGA
ACATTAGTGCAGGCAGCTTCCACAGCAATGGCATCCTGGTCATCCAGCGGATAGTTAATGATCAGCCCAC
TGACGCGTTGCGCGAGAAGATTGTGCACCGCCGCTTTACAGGCTTCGACGCCGCTTCGTTCTACCATCGA
CACCACCACGCTGGCACCCAGTTGATCGGCGCGAGATTTAATCGCCGCGACAATTTGCGACGGCGCGTGC
AGGGCCAGACTGGAGGTGGCAACGCCAATCAGCAACGACTGTTTGCCCGCCAGTTGTTGTGCCACGCGGT
TGGGAATGTAATTCAGCTCCGCCATCGCCGCTTCCACTTTTTCCCGCGTTTTCGCAGAAACGTGGCTGGC
CTGGTTCACCACGCGGGAAACGGTCTGATAAGAGACACCGGCATACTCTGCGACATCGTATAACGTTACT
GGTTTCACATTCACCACCCTGAATTGACTCTCTTCCGGGCGCTATCATGCCATACCGCGAAAGGTTTTGC
GCCATTCGATGGTGTCCGGGATCTCGACGCTCTCCCTTATGCGACTCCTGCATTAGGAAGCAGCCCAGTA
GTAGGTTGAGGCCGTTGAGCACCGCCGCCGCAAGGAATGGTGCATGCAAGGAGATGGCGCCCAACAGTCC
CCCGGCCACGGGGCCTGCCACCATACCCACGCCGAAACAAGCGCTCATGAGCCCGAAGTGGCGAGCCCGA
TCTTCCCCATCGGTGATGTCGGCGATATAGGCGCCAGCAACCGCACCTGTGGCGCCGGTGATGCCGGCCA
CGATGCGTCCGGCGTAGAGGATCGAGATCTCGATCCCGCGAAATTAATACGACTCACTATAGGGGAATTG
TGAGCGGATAACAATTCCCCTCTAGAAATAATTTTGTTTAACTTTAAGAAGGAGATATACATATGTCGTA
CTACCATCACCATCACCATCACGATTACGATATCCCAACGACCGAAAACCTGTATTTTCAGGGCGCCATG
GGATCCATGCAGATCTTCGTGAAGACTCTGACTGGTAAGACCATCACCCTCGAGGTGGAGCCCAGTGACA
CCATCGAGAATGTCAAGGCAAAGATCCAAGATAAGGAAGGCATTCCTCCTGATCAGCAGAGGTTGATCTT
TGCCGGAAAACAGCTGGAAGATGGTCGTACCCTGTCTGACTACAACATCCAGAAAGAGTCCACCTTGCAC
CTGGTACTCCGTCTCAGAGGTGGGTGAGAATTCTAAGGAAATCCATTATGTCTTCCTCCAAGCGTATTGC
CAAGGAATTAAGTGATTTAGGGAGAGATCCTCCTGCTTCATGTTCAGCAGGACCTGTAGGGGATGACCTG
TATCATTGGCAAGCCTCTATTATGGGTCCTTCAGACTCACCCTACGCTGGTGGCGTTTTCTTTTTGTCTA
TTCACTTTCCAACTGATTATCCATTCAAGCCACCGAAGGTAAACTTTACGACCAAAATTTATCATCCGAA
TATTAATTCGAGTGGTAATATCTGCCTTGATATTTTAAAGGACCAGTGGTCACCGGCGCTAACCCTTTCA
AAAGTTTTGTTGTCTATTTGCTCTCTTTTAACAGATGCTAATCCCGACGATCCTTTGGTCCCTGAAATTG
CTCAAATCTACAAGACAGATAAGGCTAAGTATGAAGCCACCGCTAAGGAGTGGACTAAAAAATATGCTGT
TTGAGGCGCGCCACAATTCCGACAGGAAACAGCTATGCTTCCCCGGAAGCGGGAGATCGTCGCCGGCGAG
GTCGAGGACTTGCAGAAGAAGACCCGCGCCGGGGAGGGGGAGGTCACTAGGGAGGAAGGAGACGCAGCCA
TGGCAGGGAGGGGGAACGAGATCGACGAGGACCTGCACAGCCGCCAGCTCGCCGTCTATGGGCGCGAGAC
CATGAAGCGCCTCTTCGGCTCCAACGTCCTCGTCTCTGGACTCCAGGGTCTCGGTGCTGAGATCGCAAAG
AACCTTGTCCTTGCGGGTGTCAAGTCTGTAACCTTGCATGATGATGGTAACGTGGAGCTGTGGGACTTAT
CAAGCAACTTCTTCCTCTCGGAGAATGATGTTGGGCAAAACCGTGCTCAAGCTTGTGTACAGAAGCTACA
AGAGCTGAACAATGCTGTCCTCGTCTCTGCCTTAACCGGTGATTTGACCAAGGAGCACCTTTCTAAATTC
CAGGCCGTTGTCTTCACTGATATCAGCTTAGATAAAGCAATTGAATTTGATGATTACTGCCACAGCCAAC
AGCCACCCATTGCGTTCATCAAGTCTGAAGTTCGTGGTCTTTTTGGCAGTGTTTTTTGTGACTTTGGTCC
TGAATTTACTGTTTTGGATGTGGATGGAGAGGAACCACATACAGGAATTGTTGCATCAATCAGCAATGAC
AATCCAGCACTTGTATCTTGTGTGGACGATGAGCGTCTGGAGTTCCAGGATGGTGATCTAGTTGTTTTCT
CTGAAGTCCATGGAATGACTGAGCTGAATGATGGAAAACCAAGAAAAGTTAAGAATGCAAGGCCTTACTC
TTTCTTCTTGGAAGAAGACACTTCCTCATTTGGCGCATATGTTAGAGGTGGTATTGTCACACAGGTCAAG
CCACCGAAGGTTATTAAATTCAAACCCTTGAAAGAGGCCATGTCAGAGCCGGGAGAATTTCTCATGAGTG
ATTTCTCCAAATTTGAGCGGCCACCTCTTCTGCATTTGGCATTCCAAGCTTTGGATAAGTTTAGGACTGA
GTTGAGCAGATTCCCTGTTGCTGGGTCCACTGATGATGTGCAAAGGGTGATAGAGTATGCTATTAGCATT
AATGATACTCTGGGAGATAGGAAACTTGAAGAAATTGACAAAAAGCTCCTGCATCATTTTGCCAGTGGTT
CCAGGGCTGTTCTGAATCCTATGGCTGCGATGTTTGGTGGTATTGTGGGTCAGGAGGTAGTGAAAGCTTG
CTCAGGGAAATTTCATCCACTTTATCAGTTCTTCTATTTTGATTCTGTCGAGTCTCTCCCTGTTGACCCC
TTGGAGCCTGGTGATTTGAAGCCGAAGAACAGTAGATATGATGCTCAAATCAGCGTATTTGGATCTAAGC
TTCAAAACAAACTGGAGGAAGCAAAAATCTTTATGGTCGGTTCTGGGGCACTTGGATGTGAGTTCTTGAA
GAACCTGGCACTAATGGGTATTTCTTGCAGCCAGAATGGAAATCTGACTCTGACAGATGATGATGTCATT
GAAAAGAGTAATCTGAGCCGCCAATTTCTTTTCCGTGACTGGAACATTGGGCAACCTAAGTCCACAGTTG
CTGCTACAGCTGCTATGGTAATTAATCCTAAACTTCATGTCGAGGCCCTTCAGAACAGAGCAAGTCCTGA
GACTGAAAATGTGTTTAATGATGCCTTCTGGGAGAACCTTGATGCTGTTGTCAATGCCCTTGACAATGTT
ACTGCAAGAATGTACATAGACTCCAGATGTGTATATTTCCAGAAGCCACTTTTGGAATCTGGGACTCTGG
GTGCTAAATGCAATACACAGATGGTCATCCCTCACCTAACAGAGAACTATGGGGCTTCAAGGGATCCACC
TGAAAAGCAGGCACCTATGTGCACTGTACATTCATTTCCTCATAACATTGATCATTGCCTAACCTGGGCT
AGGTCTGAGTTTGAGGGTTTACTTGAGAAGACTCCCACTGAAGTAAATGCTTTCCTGTCAAATCCTACTA
CATACATAAGTGCAGCAAGAACTGCTGGTGATGCACAGGCTAGAGATCAGCTTGAACGTGTTATTGAGTG
TCTTGACAGAGACAAGTGCGAGACGTTCCAGGATTCTATTACCTGGGCCCGGCTTAAGTTTGAGGATTAC
TTCTCCAACCGTGTGAAGCAGCTGACGTTCACTTTCCCAGAAGACTCGATGACCAGCTCTGGTGCTCCTT
TCTGGTCTGCTCCAAAGCGGTTCCCACGACCTGTGGAGTTCTCGTCCAGTGATCAGAGTCAGCTTAGCTT
TATTTTGGCTGCTGCAATATTGAGGGCAGAGACTTTTGGAATACCCATACCTGAGTGGGCCAAAACCCCA
AACAAGCTGGCTGCTGAAGCTGTCGACAAGGTGATTGTCCCGGATTTTCAACCAAAGCAGGGGGTTAAGA
TAGTTACAGATGAGAAGGCCACTAGTCTGTCCTCTGCATCTGTTGACGACGCTGCTGTCATTGAAGAGCT
TATTGCCAAGTTAGAAGAAGTTTCCAAAACACTGCCATCAGGGTTCCACATGAACCCAATACAGTTTGAG
AAGGATGATGACACAAACTTCCATATGGATGTGATAGCTGGTTTTGCCAACATGAGGGCAAGGAACTACA
GCATTCCTGAAGTGGACAAGCTCAAGGCCAAGTTTATAGCCGGCAGGATCATCCCAGCTATCGCCACCTC
CACCGCGATGGCCACTGGCCTCGTCTGCCTTGAGCTTTACAAAGCCCTTGCTGGTGGACACAAGGTTGAA
GACTACCGCAACACGTTTGCAAACCTCGCTATCCCTCTCTTCTCCATTGCTGAACCAGTTCCACCCAAGA
CCATCAAGCACCAGGAGTTGTCGTGGACGGTCTGGGACCGGTGGACTGTGACGGGCAACATCACGCTGAG
GGAGCTCCTGGAGTGGCTCAAGGAGAAGGGCCTGAACGCTTACAGCATATCCTGTGGCACCTCGCTGCTG
TACAACTCCATGTTCCCCAGGCACAAGGAACGGCTTGACAGGAAGGTAGTTGATGTTGCCAGGGAGGTGG
CCAAGATGGAGGTGCCCTCTTACCGGCGTCATCTCGACGTCGTGGTGGCGTGTGAGGATGACGACGACAA
TGATGTCGACATCCCACTTGTGTCGGTCTACTTCCGCTGATTCGAATCTAGAGCCTGCAGTCTCGAGCAC
CACCACCACCACCACTGAGATCCGGCTGCTAACAAAGCCCGAAAGGAAGCTGAGTTGGCTGCTGCCACCG
CTGAGCAATAACTAGCATAACCCCTTGGGGCCTCTAAACGGGTCTTGAGGGGTTTTTTGCTGAAAGGAGG
AACTATATCCGGAT
