Features (pLannotate 1.2.2; 24 found; start..end, strand, type, name):
     12..467     +  rep_origin     f1 ori (sequence partly withheld): f1 bacteriophage origin of replication; arrow indicates direction of (+) strand synthesis
    494..541     +  promoter       AmpR promoter (fragment): bla
    570..716     -  CDS            TRA2_ECOLX (fragment): Protein predicted: Swiss-Prot protein existence level 4. Required for transposition of transposon Tn903. From Escherichia coli.
    857..1672    -  CDS            KanR: aminoglycoside phosphotransferase; aph(3')-Ia; confers resistance to kanamycin in bacteria or G418 (Geneticin®) in eukaryotes
   1994..2582    +  rep_origin     ori: high-copy-number ColE1/pMB1/pBR322/pUC origin of replication
   2768..2910    -  misc_feature   bom: basis of mobility region from pBR322
   3012..3203    -  CDS            rop: Rop protein, which maintains plasmids at low copy number; rop
   3220..3600    +  CDS            YPB1_ECOLX: Protein predicted: Swiss-Prot protein existence level 4. From Escherichia coli.
   3672..3963    -  CDS            TcR (fragment): tetracycline efflux protein; tet; confers resistance to tetracycline
   3978..3999    -  protein_bind   CAP binding site: CAP binding activates transcription in the presence of cAMP. E. coli catabolite activator protein
   4012..5094    -  CDS            lacI: lac repressor; lacI; The lac repressor binds to the lac operator to inhibit transcription in E. coli. This inhibition can be relieved by adding lactose or isopropyl-β-D-thiogalactopyranoside (IPTG).
   5095..5172    -  promoter       lacI promoter: lacI
   5180..5459    -  CDS            TcR (fragment): tetracycline efflux protein; tet; confers resistance to tetracycline
   5481..5499    +  promoter       T7 promoter: promoter for bacteriophage T7 RNA polymerase
   5500..5524    +  protein_bind   lac operator: The lac repressor binds to the lac operator to inhibit transcription in E. coli. This inhibition can be relieved by adding lactose or isopropyl-β-D-thiogalactopyranoside (IPTG). lac repressor encoded by lacI
   5539..5561    +  RBS            RBS: efficient ribosome binding site from bacteriophage T7 gene 10 (Olins and Rangwala, 1989)
   5579..5598    +  CDS            8xHis (fragment): 8xHis affinity tag
   5620..5640    +  CDS            TEV site: tobacco etch virus (TEV) protease recognition and cleavage site
   5653..5880    +  CDS            UBIQ_CERCA: Experimental evidence at protein level: Swiss-Prot protein existence level 1. Ubiquitin exists either covalently attached to another protein, or free (unanchored). When covalently bound, it is conjugated to target proteins via an isopeptide bond either as a monomer (monoubiquitin), a polymer linked via different Lys residues of the ubiquitin (polyubiquitin chains) or a linear polymer linked via the initiator Met of the ubiquitin (linear polyubiquitin chains). Polyubiquitin chains, when attached to a target protein, have different functions depending on the Lys residue of the ubiquitin that is
   5904..6347    +  CDS            UBC5: UBC5_YEAST - Experimental evidence at protein level: Swiss-Prot protein existence level 1. Catalyzes the covalent attachment of ubiquitin to other proteins. Mediates the selective degradation of short-lived and abnormal proteins. From Saccharomyces cerevisiae (strain ATCC 204508 / S288c) (Baker's yeast).
   6381..9533    +  CDS            UBA1: UBE11_WHEAT - Experimental evidence at protein level: Swiss-Prot protein existence level 1. Activates ubiquitin by first adenylating its C-terminal glycine residue with ATP, and thereafter linking this residue to the side chain of a cysteine residue in E1, yielding a ubiquitin-E1 thioester and free AMP. From Triticum aestivum (Wheat).
   9564..9581    +  CDS            9xHis (fragment): 9xHis affinity tag
   9591..9640    +  CDS            SET1 (fragment): solubility-enhancement tag derived from T7 phage gene 10B
   9648..9695    +  terminator     T7 terminator: transcription terminator for bacteriophage T7 RNA polymerase
>Addgene plasmid #83234 | pGEN6-Ubc5 Sc | analyzer sequence | sequence record 172541
TGGCGAATGGG
[124 nt withheld, positions 12-135]
C
[91 nt withheld, positions 137-227]
A
[49 nt withheld, positions 229-277]
CCTTTGACGTTGGAGTCCACGTTCTTT
[37 nt withheld, positions 305-341]
ACCCTATCTCGGTCTATTCTTTTGATTTATAAGGGATTTTGCCGATTTCGGCCTATTGGTTAAAAAATGA
GCTGATTTAACAAAAATTTAACGCGAATTTTAACAAAATATTAACGTTTACAATTTCAGGTGGCACTTTT
CGGGGAAATGTGCGCGGAACCCCTATTTGTTTATTTTTCTAAATACATTCAAATATGTATGGATCCGTCG
ACCTGCAGGGGGGGGGGGGCGCTGAGGTCTGCCTCGTGAAGAAGGTGTTGCTGACTCATACCAGGCCTGA
ATCGCCCCATCATCCAGCCAGAAAGTGAGGGAGCCACGGTTGATGAGAGCTTTGTTGTAGGTGGACCAGT
TGGTGATTTTGAACTTTTGCTTTGCCACGGAACGGTCTGCGTTGTCGGGAAGATGCGTGATCTGATCCTT
CAACTCAGCAAAAGTTCGATTTATTCAACAAAGCCGCCGTCCCGTCAAGTCAGCGTAATGCTCTGCCAGT
GTTACAACCAATTAACCAATTCTGATTAGAAAAACTCATCGAGCATCAAATGAAACTGCAATTTATTCAT
ATCAGGATTATCAATACCATATTTTTGAAAAAGCCGTTTCTGTAATGAAGGAGAAAACTCACCGAGGCAG
TTCCATAGGATGGCAAGATCCTGGTATCGGTCTGCGATTCCGACTCGTCCAACATCAATACAACCTATTA
ATTTCCCCTCGTCAAAAATAAGGTTATCAAGTGAGAAATCACCATGAGTGACGACTGAATCCGGTGAGAA
TGGCAAAAGCTTATGCATTTCTTTCCAGACTTGTTCAACAGGCCAGCCATTACGCTCGTCATCAAAATCA
CTCGCATCAACCAAACCGTTATTCATTCGTGATTGCGCCTGAGCGAGACGAAATACGCGATCGCTGTTAA
AAGGACAATTACAAACAGGAATCGAATGCAACCGGCGCAGGAACACTGCCAGCGCATCAACAATATTTTC
ACCTGAATCAGGATATTCTTCTAATACCTGGAATGCTGTTTTCCCGGGGATCGCAGTGGTGAGTAACCAT
GCATCATCAGGAGTACGGATAAAATGCTTGATGGTCGGAAGAGGCATAAATTCCGTCAGCCAGTTTAGTC
TGACCATCTCATCTGTAACATCATTGGCAACGCTACCTTTGCCATGTTTCAGAAACAACTCTGGCGCATC
GGGCTTCCCATACAATCGATAGATTGTCGCACCTGATTGCCCGACATTATCGCGAGCCCATTTATACCCA
TATAAATCAGCATCCATGTTGGAATTTAATCGCGGCCTCGAGCAAGACGTTTCCCGTTGAATATGGCTCA
TAACACCCCTTGTATTACTGTTTATGTAAGCAGACAGTTTTATTGTTCATGATGATATATTTTTATCTTG
TGCAATGTAACATCAGAGATTTTGAGACACAACGTGGCTTTCCCCCCCCCCCCTGCAGGTCGACGGATCC
AAGCATTGGTAACTGTCAGACCAAGTTTACTCATATATACTTTAGATTGATTTAAAACTTCATTTTTAAT
TTAAAAGGATCTAGGTGAAGATCCTTTTTGATAATCTCATGACCAAAATCCCTTAACGTGAGTTTTCGTT
CCACTGAGCGTCAGACCCCGTAGAAAAGATCAAAGGATCTTCTTGAGATCCTTTTTTTCTGCGCGTAATC
TGCTGCTTGCAAACAAAAAAACCACCGCTACCAGCGGTGGTTTGTTTGCCGGATCAAGAGCTACCAACTC
TTTTTCCGAAGGTAACTGGCTTCAGCAGAGCGCAGATACCAAATACTGTCCTTCTAGTGTAGCCGTAGTT
AGGCCACCACTTCAAGAACTCTGTAGCACCGCCTACATACCTCGCTCTGCTAATCCTGTTACCAGTGGCT
GCTGCCAGTGGCGATAAGTCGTGTCTTACCGGGTTGGACTCAAGACGATAGTTACCGGATAAGGCGCAGC
GGTCGGGCTGAACGGGGGGTTCGTGCACACAGCCCAGCTTGGAGCGAACGACCTACACCGAACTGAGATA
CCTACAGCGTGAGCTATGAGAAAGCGCCACGCTTCCCGAAGGGAGAAAGGCGGACAGGTATCCGGTAAGC
GGCAGGGTCGGAACAGGAGAGCGCACGAGGGAGCTTCCAGGGGGAAACGCCTGGTATCTTTATAGTCCTG
TCGGGTTTCGCCACCTCTGACTTGAGCGTCGATTTTTGTGATGCTCGTCAGGGGGGCGGAGCCTATGGAA
AAACGCCAGCAACGCGGCCTTTTTACGGTTCCTGGCCTTTTGCTGGCCTTTTGCTCACATGTTCTTTCCT
GCGTTATCCCCTGATTCTGTGGATAACCGTATTACCGCCTTTGAGTGAGCTGATACCGCTCGCCGCAGCC
GAACGACCGAGCGCAGCGAGTCAGTGAGCGAGGAAGCGGAAGAGCGCCTGATGCGGTATTTTCTCCTTAC
GCATCTGTGCGGTATTTCACACCGCATATATGGTGCACTCTCAGTACAATCTGCTCTGATGCCGCATAGT
TAAGCCAGTATACACTCCGCTATCGCTACGTGACTGGGTCATGGCTGCGCCCCGACACCCGCCAACACCC
GCTGACGCGCCCTGACGGGCTTGTCTGCTCCCGGCATCCGCTTACAGACAAGCTGTGACCGTCTCCGGGA
GCTGCATGTGTCAGAGGTTTTCACCGTCATCACCGAAACGCGCGAGGCAGCTGCGGTAAAGCTCATCAGC
GTGGTCGTGAAGCGATTCACAGATGTCTGCCTGTTCATCCGCGTCCAGCTCGTTGAGTTTCTCCAGAAGC
GTTAATGTCTGGCTTCTGATAAAGCGGGCCATGTTAAGGGCGGTTTTTTCCTGTTTGGTCACTGATGCCT
CCGTGTAAGGGGGATTTCTGTTCATGGGGGTAATGATACCGATGAAACGAGAGAGGATGCTCACGATACG
GGTTACTGATGATGAACATGCCCGGTTACTGGAACGTTGTGAGGGTAAACAACTGGCGGTATGGATGCGG
CGGGACCAGAGAAAAATCACTCAGGGTCAATGCCAGCGCTTCGTTAATACAGATGTAGGTGTTCCACAGG
GTAGCCAGCAGCATCCTGCGATGCAGATCCGGAACATAATGGTGCAGGGCGCTGACTTCCGCGTTTCCAG
ACTTTACGAAACACGGAAACCGAAGACCATTCATGTTGTTGCTCAGGTCGCAGACGTTTTGCAGCAGCAG
TCGCTTCACGTTCGCTCGCGTATCGGTGATTCATTCTGCTAACCAGTAAGGCAACCCCGCCAGCCTAGCC
GGGTCCTCAACGACAGGAGCACGATCATGCGCACCCGTGGGGCCGCCATGCCGGCGATAATGGCCTGCTT
CTCGCCGAAACGTTTGGTGGCGGGACCAGTGACGAAGGCTTGAGCGAGGGCGTGCAAGATTCCGAATACC
GCAAGCGACAGGCCGATCATCGTCGCGCTCCAGCGAAAGCGGTCCTCGCCGAAAATGACCCAGAGCGCTG
CCGGCACCTGTCCTACGAGTTGCATGATAAAGAAGACAGTCATAAGTGCGGCGACGATAGTCATGCCCCG
CGCCCACCGGAAGGAGCTGACTGGGTTGAAGGCTCTCAAGGGCATCGGTCGAGATCCCGGTGCCTAATGA
GTGAGCTAACTTACATTAATTGCGTTGCGCTCACTGCCCGCTTTCCAGTCGGGAAACCTGTCGTGCCAGC
TGCATTAATGAATCGGCCAACGCGCGGGGAGAGGCGGTTTGCGTATTGGGCGCCAGGGTGGTTTTTCTTT
TCACCAGTGAGACGGGCAACAGCTGATTGCCCTTCACCGCCTGGCCCTGAGAGAGTTGCAGCAAGCGGTC
CACGCTGGTTTGCCCCAGCAGGCGAAAATCCTGTTTGATGGTGGTTAACGGCGGGATATAACATGAGCTG
TCTTCGGTATCGTCGTATCCCACTACCGAGATATCCGCACCAACGCGCAGCCCGGACTCGGTAATGGCGC
GCATTGCGCCCAGCGCCATCTGATCGTTGGCAACCAGCATCGCAGTGGGAACGATGCCCTCATTCAGCAT
TTGCATGGTTTGTTGAAAACCGGACATGGCACTCCAGTCGCCTTCCCGTTCCGCTATCGGCTGAATTTGA
TTGCGAGTGAGATATTTATGCCAGCCAGCCAGACGCAGACGCGCCGAGACAGAACTTAATGGGCCCGCTA
ACAGCGCGATTTGCTGGTGACCCAATGCGACCAGATGCTCCACGCCCAGTCGCGTACCGTCTTCATGGGA
GAAAATAATACTGTTGATGGGTGTCTGGTCAGAGACATCAAGAAATAACGCCGGAACATTAGTGCAGGCA
GCTTCCACAGCAATGGCATCCTGGTCATCCAGCGGATAGTTAATGATCAGCCCACTGACGCGTTGCGCGA
GAAGATTGTGCACCGCCGCTTTACAGGCTTCGACGCCGCTTCGTTCTACCATCGACACCACCACGCTGGC
ACCCAGTTGATCGGCGCGAGATTTAATCGCCGCGACAATTTGCGACGGCGCGTGCAGGGCCAGACTGGAG
GTGGCAACGCCAATCAGCAACGACTGTTTGCCCGCCAGTTGTTGTGCCACGCGGTTGGGAATGTAATTCA
GCTCCGCCATCGCCGCTTCCACTTTTTCCCGCGTTTTCGCAGAAACGTGGCTGGCCTGGTTCACCACGCG
GGAAACGGTCTGATAAGAGACACCGGCATACTCTGCGACATCGTATAACGTTACTGGTTTCACATTCACC
ACCCTGAATTGACTCTCTTCCGGGCGCTATCATGCCATACCGCGAAAGGTTTTGCGCCATTCGATGGTGT
CCGGGATCTCGACGCTCTCCCTTATGCGACTCCTGCATTAGGAAGCAGCCCAGTAGTAGGTTGAGGCCGT
TGAGCACCGCCGCCGCAAGGAATGGTGCATGCAAGGAGATGGCGCCCAACAGTCCCCCGGCCACGGGGCC
TGCCACCATACCCACGCCGAAACAAGCGCTCATGAGCCCGAAGTGGCGAGCCCGATCTTCCCCATCGGTG
ATGTCGGCGATATAGGCGCCAGCAACCGCACCTGTGGCGCCGGTGATGCCGGCCACGATGCGTCCGGCGT
AGAGGATCGAGATCTCGATCCCGCGAAATTAATACGACTCACTATAGGGGAATTGTGAGCGGATAACAAT
TCCCCTCTAGAAATAATTTTGTTTAACTTTAAGAAGGAGATATACATATGTCGTACTACCATCACCATCA
CCATCACGATTACGATATCCCAACGACCGAAAACCTGTATTTTCAGGGCGCCATGGGATCCATGCAGATC
TTCGTGAAGACTCTGACTGGTAAGACCATCACCCTCGAGGTGGAGCCCAGTGACACCATCGAGAATGTCA
AGGCAAAGATCCAAGATAAGGAAGGCATTCCTCCTGATCAGCAGAGGTTGATCTTTGCCGGAAAACAGCT
GGAAGATGGTCGTACCCTGTCTGACTACAACATCCAGAAAGAGTCCACCTTGCACCTGGTACTCCGTCTC
AGAGGTGGGTGAGAATTCTAAGGAAATCCATTATGTCTTCCTCCAAGCGTATTGCCAAGGAATTAAGTGA
TTTAGGGAGAGATCCTCCTGCTTCATGTTCAGCAGGACCTGTAGGGGATGACCTGTATCATTGGCAAGCC
TCTATTATGGGTCCTTCAGACTCACCCTACGCTGGTGGCGTTTTCTTTTTGTCTATTCACTTTCCAACTG
ATTATCCATTCAAGCCACCGAAGGTAAACTTTACGACCAAAATTTATCATCCGAATATTAATTCGAGTGG
TAATATCTGCCTTGATATTTTAAAGGACCAGTGGTCACCGGCGCTAACCCTTTCAAAAGTTTTGTTGTCT
ATTTGCTCTCTTTTAACAGATGCTAATCCCGACGATCCTTTGGTCCCTGAAATTGCTCAAATCTACAAGA
CAGATAAGGCTAAGTATGAAGCCACCGCTAAGGAGTGGACTAAAAAATATGCTGTTTGAGGCGCGCCACA
ATTCCGACAGGAAACAGCTATGCTTCCCCGGAAGCGGGAGATCGTCGCCGGCGAGGTCGAGGACTTGCAG
AAGAAGACCCGCGCCGGGGAGGGGGAGGTCACTAGGGAGGAAGGAGACGCAGCCATGGCAGGGAGGGGGA
ACGAGATCGACGAGGACCTGCACAGCCGCCAGCTCGCCGTCTATGGGCGCGAGACCATGAAGCGCCTCTT
CGGCTCCAACGTCCTCGTCTCTGGACTCCAGGGTCTCGGTGCTGAGATCGCAAAGAACCTTGTCCTTGCG
GGTGTCAAGTCTGTAACCTTGCATGATGATGGTAACGTGGAGCTGTGGGACTTATCAAGCAACTTCTTCC
TCTCGGAGAATGATGTTGGGCAAAACCGTGCTCAAGCTTGTGTACAGAAGCTACAAGAGCTGAACAATGC
TGTCCTCGTCTCTGCCTTAACCGGTGATTTGACCAAGGAGCACCTTTCTAAATTCCAGGCCGTTGTCTTC
ACTGATATCAGCTTAGATAAAGCAATTGAATTTGATGATTACTGCCACAGCCAACAGCCACCCATTGCGT
TCATCAAGTCTGAAGTTCGTGGTCTTTTTGGCAGTGTTTTTTGTGACTTTGGTCCTGAATTTACTGTTTT
GGATGTGGATGGAGAGGAACCACATACAGGAATTGTTGCATCAATCAGCAATGACAATCCAGCACTTGTA
TCTTGTGTGGACGATGAGCGTCTGGAGTTCCAGGATGGTGATCTAGTTGTTTTCTCTGAAGTCCATGGAA
TGACTGAGCTGAATGATGGAAAACCAAGAAAAGTTAAGAATGCAAGGCCTTACTCTTTCTTCTTGGAAGA
AGACACTTCCTCATTTGGCGCATATGTTAGAGGTGGTATTGTCACACAGGTCAAGCCACCGAAGGTTATT
AAATTCAAACCCTTGAAAGAGGCCATGTCAGAGCCGGGAGAATTTCTCATGAGTGATTTCTCCAAATTTG
AGCGGCCACCTCTTCTGCATTTGGCATTCCAAGCTTTGGATAAGTTTAGGACTGAGTTGAGCAGATTCCC
TGTTGCTGGGTCCACTGATGATGTGCAAAGGGTGATAGAGTATGCTATTAGCATTAATGATACTCTGGGA
GATAGGAAACTTGAAGAAATTGACAAAAAGCTCCTGCATCATTTTGCCAGTGGTTCCAGGGCTGTTCTGA
ATCCTATGGCTGCGATGTTTGGTGGTATTGTGGGTCAGGAGGTAGTGAAAGCTTGCTCAGGGAAATTTCA
TCCACTTTATCAGTTCTTCTATTTTGATTCTGTCGAGTCTCTCCCTGTTGACCCCTTGGAGCCTGGTGAT
TTGAAGCCGAAGAACAGTAGATATGATGCTCAAATCAGCGTATTTGGATCTAAGCTTCAAAACAAACTGG
AGGAAGCAAAAATCTTTATGGTCGGTTCTGGGGCACTTGGATGTGAGTTCTTGAAGAACCTGGCACTAAT
GGGTATTTCTTGCAGCCAGAATGGAAATCTGACTCTGACAGATGATGATGTCATTGAAAAGAGTAATCTG
AGCCGCCAATTTCTTTTCCGTGACTGGAACATTGGGCAACCTAAGTCCACAGTTGCTGCTACAGCTGCTA
TGGTAATTAATCCTAAACTTCATGTCGAGGCCCTTCAGAACAGAGCAAGTCCTGAGACTGAAAATGTGTT
TAATGATGCCTTCTGGGAGAACCTTGATGCTGTTGTCAATGCCCTTGACAATGTTACTGCAAGAATGTAC
ATAGACTCCAGATGTGTATATTTCCAGAAGCCACTTTTGGAATCTGGGACTCTGGGTGCTAAATGCAATA
CACAGATGGTCATCCCTCACCTAACAGAGAACTATGGGGCTTCAAGGGATCCACCTGAAAAGCAGGCACC
TATGTGCACTGTACATTCATTTCCTCATAACATTGATCATTGCCTAACCTGGGCTAGGTCTGAGTTTGAG
GGTTTACTTGAGAAGACTCCCACTGAAGTAAATGCTTTCCTGTCAAATCCTACTACATACATAAGTGCAG
CAAGAACTGCTGGTGATGCACAGGCTAGAGATCAGCTTGAACGTGTTATTGAGTGTCTTGACAGAGACAA
GTGCGAGACGTTCCAGGATTCTATTACCTGGGCCCGGCTTAAGTTTGAGGATTACTTCTCCAACCGTGTG
AAGCAGCTGACGTTCACTTTCCCAGAAGACTCGATGACCAGCTCTGGTGCTCCTTTCTGGTCTGCTCCAA
AGCGGTTCCCACGACCTGTGGAGTTCTCGTCCAGTGATCAGAGTCAGCTTAGCTTTATTTTGGCTGCTGC
AATATTGAGGGCAGAGACTTTTGGAATACCCATACCTGAGTGGGCCAAAACCCCAAACAAGCTGGCTGCT
GAAGCTGTCGACAAGGTGATTGTCCCGGATTTTCAACCAAAGCAGGGGGTTAAGATAGTTACAGATGAGA
AGGCCACTAGTCTGTCCTCTGCATCTGTTGACGACGCTGCTGTCATTGAAGAGCTTATTGCCAAGTTAGA
AGAAGTTTCCAAAACACTGCCATCAGGGTTCCACATGAACCCAATACAGTTTGAGAAGGATGATGACACA
AACTTCCATATGGATGTGATAGCTGGTTTTGCCAACATGAGGGCAAGGAACTACAGCATTCCTGAAGTGG
ACAAGCTCAAGGCCAAGTTTATAGCCGGCAGGATCATCCCAGCTATCGCCACCTCCACCGCGATGGCCAC
TGGCCTCGTCTGCCTTGAGCTTTACAAAGCCCTTGCTGGTGGACACAAGGTTGAAGACTACCGCAACACG
TTTGCAAACCTCGCTATCCCTCTCTTCTCCATTGCTGAACCAGTTCCACCCAAGACCATCAAGCACCAGG
AGTTGTCGTGGACGGTCTGGGACCGGTGGACTGTGACGGGCAACATCACGCTGAGGGAGCTCCTGGAGTG
GCTCAAGGAGAAGGGCCTGAACGCTTACAGCATATCCTGTGGCACCTCGCTGCTGTACAACTCCATGTTC
CCCAGGCACAAGGAACGGCTTGACAGGAAGGTAGTTGATGTTGCCAGGGAGGTGGCCAAGATGGAGGTGC
CCTCTTACCGGCGTCATCTCGACGTCGTGGTGGCGTGTGAGGATGACGACGACAATGATGTCGACATCCC
ACTTGTGTCGGTCTACTTCCGCTGATTCGAATCTAGAGCCTGCAGTCTCGAGCACCACCACCACCACCAC
TGAGATCCGGCTGCTAACAAAGCCCGAAAGGAAGCTGAGTTGGCTGCTGCCACCGCTGAGCAATAACTAG
CATAACCCCTTGGGGCCTCTAAACGGGTCTTGAGGGGTTTTTTGCTGAAAGGAGGAACTATATCCGGAT
