>Addgene plasmid #83234 | pGEN6-Ubc5 Sc | addgene partial sequence | sequence record 164210 | T7 5'-TAATACGACTCACTATAGGG-3'
TCTAGAAATAATTTTGTTTAACTTTAAGAAGGAGATATACATATGTCGTACTACCATCACCATCACCATC
ACGATTACGATATCCCAACGACCGAAAACCTGTATTTTCAGGGCGCCATGGGATCCATGCAGATCTTCGT
GAAGACTCTGACTGGTAAGACCATCACCCTCGAGGTGGAGCCCAGTGACACCATCGAGAATGTCAAGGCA
AAGATCCAAGATAAGGAAGGCATTCCTCCTGATCAGCAGAGGTTGATCTTTGCCGGAAAACAGCTGGAAG
ATGGTCGTACCCTGTCTGACTACAACATCCAGAAAGAGTCCACCTTGCACCTGGTACTCCGTCTCAGAGG
TGGGTGAGAATTCTAAGGAAATCCATTATGTCTTCCTCCAAGCGTATTGCCAAGGAATTAAGTGATTTAG
GGAGAGATCCTCCTGCTTCATGTTCAGCAGGACCTGTAGGGGATGACCTGTATCATTGGCAAGCCTCTAT
TATGGGTCCTTCAGACTCACCCTACGCTGGTGGCGTTTTCTTTTTGTCTATTCACTTTCCAACTGATTAT
CCATTCAAGCCACCGAAGGTAAACTTTACGACCAAAATTTATCATCCGAATATTAATTCGAGTGGTAATA
TCTGCCTTGATATTTTAAAGGACCAGTGGTCACCGGCGCTAACCCTTTCAAAAGTTTTGTTGTCTATTTG
CTCTCTTTTAACAGATGCTAATCCCGACGATCCTTTGGTCCCTGAAATTGCTCAAATCTACAAGACAGAT
AAGGCTAAGTATGAAGCCACCGCTAAGGAGTGGACTAAAAAATATGCTGTTTGAGGCGCGCCACAATTCC
GACAGGAAACAGCTATGCTTCCCCGGAAGCGGGAGATCGTCGCCGGCGAGGTCGAGGACTTGCAGAAGAA
GACCCGCGCCGGGGAGGGGGAGGTCACTAGGGAGGAAGGAGACGCAGCC
