>Addgene plasmid #83234 | pGEN6-Ubc5 Sc | addgene partial sequence | sequence record 164214 | T7term 5'-GCTAGTTATTGCTCAGCGG-3'
CTTTGTTAGCAGCCGGATCTCAGTGGTGGTGGTGGTGGTGCTCGAGACTGCAGGCTCTAGATTCGAATCA
GCGGAAGTAGACCGACACAAGTGGGATGTCGACATCATTGTCGTCGTCATCCTCACACGCCACCACGACG
TCGAGATGACGCCGGTAAGAGGGCACCTCCATCTTGGCCACCTCCCTGGCAACATCAACTACCTTCCTGT
CAAGCCGTTCCTTGTGCCTGGGGAACATGGAGTTGTACAGCAGCGAGGTGCCACAGGATATGCTGTAAGC
GTTCAGGCCCTTCTCCTTGAGCCACTCCAGGAGCTCCCTCAGCGTGATGTTGCCCGTCACAGTCCACCGG
TCCCAGACCGTCCACGACAACTCCTGGTGCTTGATGGTCTTGGGTGGAACTGGTTCAGCAATGGAGAAGA
GAGGGATAGCGAGGTTTGCAAACGTGTTGCGGTAGTCTTCAACCTTGTGTCCACCAGCAAGGGCTTTGTA
AAGCTCAAGGCAGACGAGGCCAGTGGCCATCGCGGTGGAGGTGGCGATAGCTGGGATGATCCTGCCGGCT
ATAAACTTGGCCTTGAGCTTGTCCACTTCAGGAATGCTGTAGTTCCTTGCCCTCATGTTGGCAAAACCAG
CTATCACATCCATATGGAAGTTTGTGTCATCATCCTTCTCAAACTGTATTGGGTTCATGTGGAACCCTGA
TGGCAGTGTTTTGGAAACTTCTTCTAACTTGGCAATAAGCTCTTCAATGACAGCAGCGTCGTCAACAGAT
GCAGAGGACAGACTAGTGGCCTTCTCATCTGTAACTATCTTAACCCCCTGCTTTGGTTGAAAATCCGGGA
CAATCACCTTGTCGACAGCTTCAGCAGCCAGCTTGTTTGGGGTTTTGGCCCACTCAGGTATGGGTATTCC
AAAAGTCTCTGCCCTCAATATTGCAGCAGCCAAAATAAAGCT
